Addgene plasmid #201602: LENTICRISPR-LUC7L2_sgRNA1
Purpose: CRISPR/Cas9-mediated gene knock-out
Depositing lab: Alexis Jourdain & Vamsi Mootha. Depositing organization: Broad Institute. Publication: Loss of LUC7L2 and U1 snRNP subunits shifts energy metabolism from glycolysis to OXPHOS. Jourdain AA, Begg BE, Mick E, Shah H, Calvo SE, Skinner OS, Sharma R, Blue SM, Yeo GW, Burge CB, Mootha VK. Mol Cell. 2021 May 6;81(9):1905-1919.e12. doi: 10.1016/j.molcel.2021.02.033. Epub 2021 Apr 13. PubMed 33852893.
Backbone
  Vector backbone: lentiCRISPR v2
  Backbone manufacturer: Feng Zhang, Addgene #52961
  Vector type: Lentiviral, CRISPR
  Selectable markers: Puromycin
Growth in bacteria
  Bacterial resistance: Ampicillin, 100 μg/mL
  Growth temperature: 37°C
  Growth strain: NEB Stable
  Copy number: High Copy
Gene/Insert
  Gene/Insert name: LUC7L2
  gRNA/shRNA sequence: GCCATGACCTGGCTTTAAGAG
  Species: H. sapiens (human)
  Entrez Gene: LUC7L2 (a.k.a. CGI-59, CGI-74, LUC7B2)
  Cloning method: Restriction Enzyme; 5′ cloning site BsmBI (unknown if destroyed); 3′ cloning site BsmBI (unknown if destroyed)
Terms and licenses: Academic/Nonprofit Terms; Industry Terms: Not Available to Industry
How to cite: LENTICRISPR-LUC7L2_sgRNA1 was a gift from Alexis Jourdain & Vamsi Mootha (Addgene plasmid # 201602 ; http://n2t.net/addgene:201602 ; RRID:Addgene_201602)
