[The description below was written by a language model from this plasmid's Addgene catalogue record and pLannotate feature annotations shown in this document.]
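Description:
LENTICRISPR-LUC7L2_sgRNA1 is an all-in-one lentiviral CRISPR/Cas9 knockout plasmid of about 13 kb, built on the lentiCRISPR v2 backbone and carrying a single guide RNA directed against human LUC7L2. The guide was cloned into the BsmBI sites between a human U6 RNA polymerase III promoter and the Streptococcus pyogenes gRNA scaffold. Immediately downstream, an EF-1α core promoter drives S. pyogenes Cas9, followed by a puromycin N-acetyltransferase coding sequence. The feature table does not annotate the element linking Cas9 and PuroR, but their arrangement behind a single promoter indicates co-expression from one transcript. A WPRE after the cassette enhances transcript stability and expression.

The viral framework is HIV-1 derived. A CMV enhancer/promoter fused to a truncated 5' LTR drives genomic RNA production in packaging cells. This is followed by the Ψ packaging signal with a gag fragment, the RRE for Rev-dependent nuclear export, the cPPT/CTS, and a self-inactivating ΔU3 3' LTR that silences LTR promoter activity after integration. Outside the LTRs lie a bGH poly(A) signal, an f1 origin and an SV40/EM7-driven bleomycin/Zeocin resistance cassette. A high-copy ColE1/pUC origin and AmpR allow propagation in E. coli under ampicillin selection.

Because it lacks viral structural and enzymatic genes, the plasmid needs helper functions supplied in trans to produce particles. Transduced mammalian cells can then be selected with puromycin. The stated purpose is CRISPR/Cas9-mediated gene knockout, and the associated study examined how loss of LUC7L2 and U1 snRNP subunits shifts energy metabolism from glycolysis toward oxidative phosphorylation.
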