Features (pLannotate 1.2.2; 33 found; start..end, strand, type, name):
    217..397     +  LTR            5' LTR (truncated): truncated 5' long terminal repeat (LTR) from HIV-1
    444..569     +  misc_feature   HIV-1 Ψ: packaging signal of human immunodeficiency virus type 1
    553..916     +  CDS            HIV-1 gag (fragment): gag protein from human immunodeficiency virus 1; gag
   1062..1295    +  misc_feature   RRE: The Rev response element (RRE) of HIV-1 allows for Rev-dependent mRNA export from the nucleus to the cytoplasm.
   1672..1772    +  CDS            Rev (fragment): human immunodeficiency virus 1 (HIV-1) Rev protein; rev; enhances nuclear export of unspliced and incompletely spliced viral mRNAs
   1822..1939    +  misc_feature   cPPT/CTS: central polypurine tract and central termination sequence of HIV-1
   1990..2230    +  promoter       U6 promoter: RNA polymerase III promoter for human U6 snRNA
   2260..2335    +  misc_RNA       gRNA scaffold: guide RNA scaffold for the Streptococcus pyogenes CRISPR/Cas9 system
   2353..2371    +  CDS            small t antigen (fragment): SV40 (simian virus 40) small t antigen
   2397..2608    +  promoter       EF-1α core promoter: core promoter for human elongation factor EF-1α
   2633..6736    +  CDS            Cas9: Cas9 (Csn1) endonuclease from the Streptococcus pyogenes Type II CRISPR/Cas system generates RNA-guided double strand breaks in DNA
   6874..7471    +  CDS            PuroR (fragment): puromycin N-acetyltransferase; pac from Streptomyces; confers resistance to puromycin
   7487..8075    +  misc_feature   WPRE: woodchuck hepatitis virus posttranscriptional regulatory element
   8126..8145    +  misc_feature   cPPT/CTS (fragment): central polypurine tract and central termination sequence of HIV-1
   8147..8380    +  LTR            3' LTR (ΔU3): self-inactivating 3' long terminal repeat (LTR) from HIV-1
   8412..8636    +  polyA_signal   bGH poly(A) signal: bovine growth hormone polyadenylation signal
   8640..8661    +  promoter       SV40 promoter (fragment): SV40 enhancer and early promoter
   8682..9110    +  rep_origin     f1 ori (sequence partly withheld): f1 bacteriophage origin of replication; arrow indicates direction of (+) strand synthesis
   9124..9453    +  promoter       SV40 promoter: SV40 enhancer and early promoter
   9501..9548    +  promoter       EM7 promoter: synthetic bacterial promoter&nbsp
   9567..9941    +  CDS            BleoR: antibiotic-binding protein; Sh ble from Streptoalloteichus hindustanus; confers resistance to bleomycin, phleomycin, and Zeocin™
   9951..10076   +  CDS            ble (fragment): BLE_KLEPN - Experimental evidence at protein level: Swiss-Prot protein existence level 1. Binding protein with a strong affinity to the bleomycin family of antibiotics. Binds to CL990; an antimitotic-antibiotic compound. From Klebsiella pneumoniae.
  10071..10192   +  polyA_signal   SV40 poly(A) signal: SV40 polyadenylation signal
  10263..10285   -  protein_bind   lac operator (fragment): The lac repressor binds to the lac operator to inhibit transcription in E. coli. This inhibition can be relieved by adding lactose or isopropyl-β-D-thiogalactopyranoside (IPTG). lac repressor encoded by lacI
  10289..10319   -  promoter       lac promoter: promoter for the E. coli lac operon
  10334..10355   -  protein_bind   CAP binding site: CAP binding activates transcription in the presence of cAMP. E. coli catabolite activator protein
  10368..10460   -  CDS            lacI (fragment): lac repressor; lacI; The lac repressor binds to the lac operator to inhibit transcription in E. coli. This inhibition can be relieved by adding lactose or isopropyl-β-D-thiogalactopyranoside (IPTG).
  10643..11231   -  rep_origin     ori: high-copy-number ColE1/pMB1/pBR322/pUC origin of replication
  11402..12262   -  CDS            AmpR: β-lactamase; bla; confers resistance to ampicillin, carbenicillin, and related antibiotics
  12263..12367   -  promoter       AmpR promoter: bla
  12426..12478   -  misc_feature   bom (fragment): basis of mobility region from pBR322
  12633..13012   +  enhancer       CMV enhancer: human cytomegalovirus immediate early enhancer
  13013..199     +  promoter       CMV promoter (across the origin): human cytomegalovirus (CMV) immediate early promoter
>Addgene plasmid #201602 | LENTICRISPR-LUC7L2_sgRNA1 | addgene full sequence | sequence record 416765 | Addgene NGS Result
TGATGCGGTTTTGGCAGTACATCAATGGGCGTGGATAGCGGTTTGACTCACGGGGATTTCCAAGTCTCCA
CCCCATTGACGTCAATGGGAGTTTGTTTTGGCACCAAAATCAACGGGACTTTCCAAAATGTCGTAACAAC
TCCGCCCCATTGACGCAAATGGGCGGTAGGCGTGTACGGTGGGAGGTCTATATAAGCAGCGCGTTTTGCC
TGTACTGGGTCTCTCTGGTTAGACCAGATCTGAGCCTGGGAGCTCTCTGGCTAACTAGGGAACCCACTGC
TTAAGCCTCAATAAAGCTTGCCTTGAGTGCTTCAAGTAGTGTGTGCCCGTCTGTTGTGTGACTCTGGTAA
CTAGAGATCCCTCAGACCCTTTTAGTCAGTGTGGAAAATCTCTAGCAGTGGCGCCCGAACAGGGACTTGA
AAGCGAAAGGGAAACCAGAGGAGCTCTCTCGACGCAGGACTCGGCTTGCTGAAGCGCGCACGGCAAGAGG
CGAGGGGCGGCGACTGGTGAGTACGCCAAAAATTTTGACTAGCGGAGGCTAGAAGGAGAGAGATGGGTGC
GAGAGCGTCAGTATTAAGCGGGGGAGAATTAGATCGCGATGGGAAAAAATTCGGTTAAGGCCAGGGGGAA
AGAAAAAATATAAATTAAAACATATAGTATGGGCAAGCAGGGAGCTAGAACGATTCGCAGTTAATCCTGG
CCTGTTAGAAACATCAGAAGGCTGTAGACAAATACTGGGACAGCTACAACCATCCCTTCAGACAGGATCA
GAAGAACTTAGATCATTATATAATACAGTAGCAACCCTCTATTGTGTGCATCAAAGGATAGAGATAAAAG
ACACCAAGGAAGCTTTAGACAAGATAGAGGAAGAGCAAAACAAAAGTAAGACCACCGCACAGCAAGCGGC
CGCTGATCTTCAGACCTGGAGGAGGAGATATGAGGGACAATTGGAGAAGTGAATTATATAAATATAAAGT
AGTAAAAATTGAACCATTAGGAGTAGCACCCACCAAGGCAAAGAGAAGAGTGGTGCAGAGAGAAAAAAGA
GCAGTGGGAATAGGAGCTTTGTTCCTTGGGTTCTTGGGAGCAGCAGGAAGCACTATGGGCGCAGCGTCAA
TGACGCTGACGGTACAGGCCAGACAATTATTGTCTGGTATAGTGCAGCAGCAGAACAATTTGCTGAGGGC
TATTGAGGCGCAACAGCATCTGTTGCAACTCACAGTCTGGGGCATCAAGCAGCTCCAGGCAAGAATCCTG
GCTGTGGAAAGATACCTAAAGGATCAACAGCTCCTGGGGATTTGGGGTTGCTCTGGAAAACTCATTTGCA
CCACTGCTGTGCCTTGGAATGCTAGTTGGAGTAATAAATCTCTGGAACAGATTTGGAATCACACGACCTG
GATGGAGTGGGACAGAGAAATTAACAATTACACAAGCTTAATACACTCCTTAATTGAAGAATCGCAAAAC
CAGCAAGAAAAGAATGAACAAGAATTATTGGAATTAGATAAATGGGCAAGTTTGTGGAATTGGTTTAACA
TAACAAATTGGCTGTGGTATATAAAATTATTCATAATGATAGTAGGAGGCTTGGTAGGTTTAAGAATAGT
TTTTGCTGTACTTTCTATAGTGAATAGAGTTAGGCAGGGATATTCACCATTATCGTTTCAGACCCACCTC
CCAACCCCGAGGGGACCCGACAGGCCCGAAGGAATAGAAGAAGAAGGTGGAGAGAGAGACAGAGACAGAT
CCATTCGATTAGTGAACGGATCGGCACTGCGTGCGCCAATTCTGCAGACAAATGGCAGTATTCATCCACA
ATTTTAAAAGAAAAGGGGGGATTGGGGGGTACAGTGCAGGGGAAAGAATAGTAGACATAATAGCAACAGA
CATACAAACTAAAGAATTACAAAAACAAATTACAAAAATTCAAAATTTTCGGGTTTATTACAGGGACAGC
AGAGATCCAGTTTGGTTAATTAAGGTACCGAGGGCCTATTTCCCATGATTCCTTCATATTTGCATATACG
ATACAAGGCTGTTAGAGAGATAATTAGAATTAATTTGACTGTAAACACAAAGATATTAGTACAAAATACG
TGACGTAGAAAGTAATAATTTCTTGGGTAGTTTGCAGTTTTAAAATTATGTTTTAAAATGGACTATCATA
TGCTTACCGTAACTTGAAAGTATTTCGATTTCTTGGCTTTATATATCTTGTGGAAAGGACGAAACACCGC
CATGACCTGGCTTTAAGAGGTTTTAGAGCTAGAAATAGCAAGTTAAAATAAGGCTAGTCCGTTATCAACT
TGAAAAAGTGGCACCGAGTCGGTGCTTTTTTGAATTCGCTAGCTAGGTCTTGAAAGGAGTGGGAATTGGC
TCCGGTGCCCGTCAGTGGGCAGAGCGCACATCGCCCACAGTCCCCGAGAAGTTGGGGGGAGGGGTCGGCA
ATTGATCCGGTGCCTAGAGAAGGTGGCGCGGGGTAAACTGGGAAAGTGATGTCGTGTACTGGCTCCGCCT
TTTTCCCGAGGGTGGGGGAGAACCGTATATAAGTGCAGTAGTCGCCGTGAACGTTCTTTTTCGCAACGGG
TTTGCCGCCAGAACACAGGACCGGTTCTAGAGCGCTGCCACCATGGACAAGAAGTACAGCATCGGCCTGG
ACATCGGCACCAACTCTGTGGGCTGGGCCGTGATCACCGACGAGTACAAGGTGCCCAGCAAGAAATTCAA
GGTGCTGGGCAACACCGACCGGCACAGCATCAAGAAGAACCTGATCGGAGCCCTGCTGTTCGACAGCGGC
GAAACAGCCGAGGCCACCCGGCTGAAGAGAACCGCCAGAAGAAGATACACCAGACGGAAGAACCGGATCT
GCTATCTGCAAGAGATCTTCAGCAACGAGATGGCCAAGGTGGACGACAGCTTCTTCCACAGACTGGAAGA
GTCCTTCCTGGTGGAAGAGGATAAGAAGCACGAGCGGCACCCCATCTTCGGCAACATCGTGGACGAGGTG
GCCTACCACGAGAAGTACCCCACCATCTACCACCTGAGAAAGAAACTGGTGGACAGCACCGACAAGGCCG
ACCTGCGGCTGATCTATCTGGCCCTGGCCCACATGATCAAGTTCCGGGGCCACTTCCTGATCGAGGGCGA
CCTGAACCCCGACAACAGCGACGTGGACAAGCTGTTCATCCAGCTGGTGCAGACCTACAACCAGCTGTTC
GAGGAAAACCCCATCAACGCCAGCGGCGTGGACGCCAAGGCCATCCTGTCTGCCAGACTGAGCAAGAGCA
GACGGCTGGAAAATCTGATCGCCCAGCTGCCCGGCGAGAAGAAGAATGGCCTGTTCGGAAACCTGATTGC
CCTGAGCCTGGGCCTGACCCCCAACTTCAAGAGCAACTTCGACCTGGCCGAGGATGCCAAACTGCAGCTG
AGCAAGGACACCTACGACGACGACCTGGACAACCTGCTGGCCCAGATCGGCGACCAGTACGCCGACCTGT
TTCTGGCCGCCAAGAACCTGTCCGACGCCATCCTGCTGAGCGACATCCTGAGAGTGAACACCGAGATCAC
CAAGGCCCCCCTGAGCGCCTCTATGATCAAGAGATACGACGAGCACCACCAGGACCTGACCCTGCTGAAA
GCTCTCGTGCGGCAGCAGCTGCCTGAGAAGTACAAAGAGATTTTCTTCGACCAGAGCAAGAACGGCTACG
CCGGCTACATTGACGGCGGAGCCAGCCAGGAAGAGTTCTACAAGTTCATCAAGCCCATCCTGGAAAAGAT
GGACGGCACCGAGGAACTGCTCGTGAAGCTGAACAGAGAGGACCTGCTGCGGAAGCAGCGGACCTTCGAC
AACGGCAGCATCCCCCACCAGATCCACCTGGGAGAGCTGCACGCCATTCTGCGGCGGCAGGAAGATTTTT
ACCCATTCCTGAAGGACAACCGGGAAAAGATCGAGAAGATCCTGACCTTCCGCATCCCCTACTACGTGGG
CCCTCTGGCCAGGGGAAACAGCAGATTCGCCTGGATGACCAGAAAGAGCGAGGAAACCATCACCCCCTGG
AACTTCGAGGAAGTGGTGGACAAGGGCGCTTCCGCCCAGAGCTTCATCGAGCGGATGACCAACTTCGATA
AGAACCTGCCCAACGAGAAGGTGCTGCCCAAGCACAGCCTGCTGTACGAGTACTTCACCGTGTATAACGA
GCTGACCAAAGTGAAATACGTGACCGAGGGAATGAGAAAGCCCGCCTTCCTGAGCGGCGAGCAGAAAAAG
GCCATCGTGGACCTGCTGTTCAAGACCAACCGGAAAGTGACCGTGAAGCAGCTGAAAGAGGACTACTTCA
AGAAAATCGAGTGCTTCGACTCCGTGGAAATCTCCGGCGTGGAAGATCGGTTCAACGCCTCCCTGGGCAC
ATACCACGATCTGCTGAAAATTATCAAGGACAAGGACTTCCTGGACAATGAGGAAAACGAGGACATTCTG
GAAGATATCGTGCTGACCCTGACACTGTTTGAGGACAGAGAGATGATCGAGGAACGGCTGAAAACCTATG
CCCACCTGTTCGACGACAAAGTGATGAAGCAGCTGAAGCGGCGGAGATACACCGGCTGGGGCAGGCTGAG
CCGGAAGCTGATCAACGGCATCCGGGACAAGCAGTCCGGCAAGACAATCCTGGATTTCCTGAAGTCCGAC
GGCTTCGCCAACAGAAACTTCATGCAGCTGATCCACGACGACAGCCTGACCTTTAAAGAGGACATCCAGA
AAGCCCAGGTGTCCGGCCAGGGCGATAGCCTGCACGAGCACATTGCCAATCTGGCCGGCAGCCCCGCCAT
TAAGAAGGGCATCCTGCAGACAGTGAAGGTGGTGGACGAGCTCGTGAAAGTGATGGGCCGGCACAAGCCC
GAGAACATCGTGATCGAAATGGCCAGAGAGAACCAGACCACCCAGAAGGGACAGAAGAACAGCCGCGAGA
GAATGAAGCGGATCGAAGAGGGCATCAAAGAGCTGGGCAGCCAGATCCTGAAAGAACACCCCGTGGAAAA
CACCCAGCTGCAGAACGAGAAGCTGTACCTGTACTACCTGCAGAATGGGCGGGATATGTACGTGGACCAG
GAACTGGACATCAACCGGCTGTCCGACTACGATGTGGACCATATCGTGCCTCAGAGCTTTCTGAAGGACG
ACTCCATCGACAACAAGGTGCTGACCAGAAGCGACAAGAACCGGGGCAAGAGCGACAACGTGCCCTCCGA
AGAGGTCGTGAAGAAGATGAAGAACTACTGGCGGCAGCTGCTGAACGCCAAGCTGATTACCCAGAGAAAG
TTCGACAATCTGACCAAGGCCGAGAGAGGCGGCCTGAGCGAACTGGATAAGGCCGGCTTCATCAAGAGAC
AGCTGGTGGAAACCCGGCAGATCACAAAGCACGTGGCACAGATCCTGGACTCCCGGATGAACACTAAGTA
CGACGAGAATGACAAGCTGATCCGGGAAGTGAAAGTGATCACCCTGAAGTCCAAGCTGGTGTCCGATTTC
CGGAAGGATTTCCAGTTTTACAAAGTGCGCGAGATCAACAACTACCACCACGCCCACGACGCCTACCTGA
ACGCCGTCGTGGGAACCGCCCTGATCAAAAAGTACCCTAAGCTGGAAAGCGAGTTCGTGTACGGCGACTA
CAAGGTGTACGACGTGCGGAAGATGATCGCCAAGAGCGAGCAGGAAATCGGCAAGGCTACCGCCAAGTAC
TTCTTCTACAGCAACATCATGAACTTTTTCAAGACCGAGATTACCCTGGCCAACGGCGAGATCCGGAAGC
GGCCTCTGATCGAGACAAACGGCGAAACCGGGGAGATCGTGTGGGATAAGGGCCGGGATTTTGCCACCGT
GCGGAAAGTGCTGAGCATGCCCCAAGTGAATATCGTGAAAAAGACCGAGGTGCAGACAGGCGGCTTCAGC
AAAGAGTCTATCCTGCCCAAGAGGAACAGCGATAAGCTGATCGCCAGAAAGAAGGACTGGGACCCTAAGA
AGTACGGCGGCTTCGACAGCCCCACCGTGGCCTATTCTGTGCTGGTGGTGGCCAAAGTGGAAAAGGGCAA
GTCCAAGAAACTGAAGAGTGTGAAAGAGCTGCTGGGGATCACCATCATGGAAAGAAGCAGCTTCGAGAAG
AATCCCATCGACTTTCTGGAAGCCAAGGGCTACAAAGAAGTGAAAAAGGACCTGATCATCAAGCTGCCTA
AGTACTCCCTGTTCGAGCTGGAAAACGGCCGGAAGAGAATGCTGGCCTCTGCCGGCGAACTGCAGAAGGG
AAACGAACTGGCCCTGCCCTCCAAATATGTGAACTTCCTGTACCTGGCCAGCCACTATGAGAAGCTGAAG
GGCTCCCCCGAGGATAATGAGCAGAAACAGCTGTTTGTGGAACAGCACAAGCACTACCTGGACGAGATCA
TCGAGCAGATCAGCGAGTTCTCCAAGAGAGTGATCCTGGCCGACGCTAATCTGGACAAAGTGCTGTCCGC
CTACAACAAGCACCGGGATAAGCCCATCAGAGAGCAGGCCGAGAATATCATCCACCTGTTTACCCTGACC
AATCTGGGAGCCCCTGCCGCCTTCAAGTACTTTGACACCACCATCGACCGGAAGAGGTACACCAGCACCA
AAGAGGTGCTGGACGCCACCCTGATCCACCAGAGCATCACCGGCCTGTACGAGACACGGATCGACCTGTC
TCAGCTGGGAGGCGACAAGCGACCTGCCGCCACAAAGAAGGCTGGACAGGCTAAGAAGAAGAAAGATTAC
AAAGACGATGACGATAAGGGATCCGGCGCAACAAACTTCTCTCTGCTGAAACAAGCCGGAGATGTCGAAG
AGAATCCTGGACCGACCGAGTACAAGCCCACGGTGCGCCTCGCCACCCGCGACGACGTCCCCAGGGCCGT
ACGCACCCTCGCCGCCGCGTTCGCCGACTACCCCGCCACGCGCCACACCGTCGATCCGGACCGCCACATC
GAGCGGGTCACCGAGCTGCAAGAACTCTTCCTCACGCGCGTCGGGCTCGACATCGGCAAGGTGTGGGTCG
CGGACGACGGCGCCGCGGTGGCGGTCTGGACCACGCCGGAGAGCGTCGAAGCGGGGGCGGTGTTCGCCGA
GATCGGCCCGCGCATGGCCGAGTTGAGCGGTTCCCGGCTGGCCGCGCAGCAACAGATGGAAGGCCTCCTG
GCGCCGCACCGGCCCAAGGAGCCCGCGTGGTTCCTGGCCACCGTCGGAGTCTCGCCCGACCACCAGGGCA
AGGGTCTGGGCAGCGCCGTCGTGCTCCCCGGAGTGGAGGCGGCCGAGCGCGCCGGGGTGCCCGCCTTCCT
GGAGACCTCCGCGCCCCGCAACCTCCCCTTCTACGAGCGGCTCGGCTTCACCGTCACCGCCGACGTCGAG
GTGCCCGAAGGACCGCGCACCTGGTGCATGACCCGCAAGCCCGGTGCCTGAACGCGTTAAGTCGACAATC
AACCTCTGGATTACAAAATTTGTGAAAGATTGACTGGTATTCTTAACTATGTTGCTCCTTTTACGCTATG
TGGATACGCTGCTTTAATGCCTTTGTATCATGCTATTGCTTCCCGTATGGCTTTCATTTTCTCCTCCTTG
TATAAATCCTGGTTGCTGTCTCTTTATGAGGAGTTGTGGCCCGTTGTCAGGCAACGTGGCGTGGTGTGCA
CTGTGTTTGCTGACGCAACCCCCACTGGTTGGGGCATTGCCACCACCTGTCAGCTCCTTTCCGGGACTTT
CGCTTTCCCCCTCCCTATTGCCACGGCGGAACTCATCGCCGCCTGCCTTGCCCGCTGCTGGACAGGGGCT
CGGCTGTTGGGCACTGACAATTCCGTGGTGTTGTCGGGGAAATCATCGTCCTTTCCTTGGCTGCTCGCCT
GTGTTGCCACCTGGATTCTGCGCGGGACGTCCTTCTGCTACGTCCCTTCGGCCCTCAATCCAGCGGACCT
TCCTTCCCGCGGCCTGCTGCCGGCTCTGCGGCCTCTTCCGCGTCTTCGCCTTCGCCCTCAGACGAGTCGG
ATCTCCCTTTGGGCCGCCTCCCCGCGTCGACTTTAAGACCAATGACTTACAAGGCAGCTGTAGATCTTAG
CCACTTTTTAAAAGAAAAGGGGGGACTGGAAGGGCTAATTCACTCCCAACGAAGACAAGATCTGCTTTTT
GCTTGTACTGGGTCTCTCTGGTTAGACCAGATCTGAGCCTGGGAGCTCTCTGGCTAACTAGGGAACCCAC
TGCTTAAGCCTCAATAAAGCTTGCCTTGAGTGCTTCAAGTAGTGTGTGCCCGTCTGTTGTGTGACTCTGG
TAACTAGAGATCCCTCAGACCCTTTTAGTCAGTGTGGAAAATCTCTAGCAGGGCCCGTTTAAACCCGCTG
ATCAGCCTCGACTGTGCCTTCTAGTTGCCAGCCATCTGTTGTTTGCCCCTCCCCCGTGCCTTCCTTGACC
CTGGAAGGTGCCACTCCCACTGTCCTTTCCTAATAAAATGAGGAAATTGCATCGCATTGTCTGAGTAGGT
GTCATTCTATTCTGGGGGGTGGGGTGGGGCAGGACAGCAAGGGGGAGGATTGGGAAGACAATAGCAGGCA
TGCTGGGGATGCGGTGGGCTCTATGGCTTCTGAGGCGGAAAGAACCAGCTGGGGCTCTAGGGGGTATCCC
C
[124 nt withheld, positions 8682-8805]
C
[91 nt withheld, positions 8807-8897]
A
[49 nt withheld, positions 8899-8947]
CCTTTGACGTTGGAGTCCACGTTCTTT
[37 nt withheld, positions 8975-9011]
ACCCTATCTCGGTCTATTCTTTTGATTTATAAGGGATTTTGCCGATTTCGGCCTATTGGTTAAAAAATGA
GCTGATTTAACAAAAATTTAACGCGAATTAATTCTGTGGAATGTGTGTCAGTTAGGGTGTGGAAAGTCCC
CAGGCTCCCCAGCAGGCAGAAGTATGCAAAGCATGCATCTCAATTAGTCAGCAACCAGGTGTGGAAAGTC
CCCAGGCTCCCCAGCAGGCAGAAGTATGCAAAGCATGCATCTCAATTAGTCAGCAACCATAGTCCCGCCC
CTAACTCCGCCCATCCCGCCCCTAACTCCGCCCAGTTCCGCCCATTCTCCGCCCCATGGCTGACTAATTT
TTTTTATTTATGCAGAGGCCGAGGCCGCCTCTGCCTCTGAGCTATTCCAGAAGTAGTGAGGAGGCTTTTT
TGGAGGCCTAGGCTTTTGCAAAAAGCTCCCGGGAGCTTGTATATCCATTTTCGGATCTGATCAGCACGTG
TTGACAATTAATCATCGGCATAGTATATCGGCATAGTATAATACGACAAGGTGAGGAACTAAACCATGGC
CAAGTTGACCAGTGCCGTTCCGGTGCTCACCGCGCGCGACGTCGCCGGAGCGGTCGAGTTCTGGACCGAC
CGGCTCGGGTTCTCCCGGGACTTCGTGGAGGACGACTTCGCCGGTGTGGTCCGGGACGACGTGACCCTGT
TCATCAGCGCGGTCCAGGACCAGGTGGTGCCGGACAACACCCTGGCCTGGGTGTGGGTGCGCGGCCTGGA
CGAGCTGTACGCCGAGTGGTCGGAGGTCGTGTCCACGAACTTCCGGGACGCCTCCGGGCCGGCCATGACC
GAGATCGGCGAGCAGCCGTGGGGGCGGGAGTTCGCCCTGCGCGACCCGGCCGGCAACTGCGTGCACTTCG
TGGCCGAGGAGCAGGACTGACACGTGCTACGAGATTTCGATTCCACCGCCGCCTTCTATGAAAGGTTGGG
CTTCGGAATCGTTTTCCGGGACGCCGGCTGGATGATCCTCCAGCGCGGGGATCTCATGCTGGAGTTCTTC
GCCCACCCCAACTTGTTTATTGCAGCTTATAATGGTTACAAATAAAGCAATAGCATCACAAATTTCACAA
ATAAAGCATTTTTTTCACTGCATTCTAGTTGTGGTTTGTCCAAACTCATCAATGTATCTTATCATGTCTG
TATACCGTCGACCTCTAGCTAGAGCTTGGCGTAATCATGGTCATAGCTGTTTCCTGTGTGAAATTGTTAT
CCGCTCACAATTCCACACAACATACGAGCCGGAAGCATAAAGTGTAAAGCCTGGGGTGCCTAATGAGTGA
GCTAACTCACATTAATTGCGTTGCGCTCACTGCCCGCTTTCCAGTCGGGAAACCTGTCGTGCCAGCTGCA
TTAATGAATCGGCCAACGCGCGGGGAGAGGCGGTTTGCGTATTGGGCGCTCTTCCGCTTCCTCGCTCACT
GACTCGCTGCGCTCGGTCGTTCGGCTGCGGCGAGCGGTATCAGCTCACTCAAAGGCGGTAATACGGTTAT
CCACAGAATCAGGGGATAACGCAGGAAAGAACATGTGAGCAAAAGGCCAGCAAAAGGCCAGGAACCGTAA
AAAGGCCGCGTTGCTGGCGTTTTTCCATAGGCTCCGCCCCCCTGACGAGCATCACAAAAATCGACGCTCA
AGTCAGAGGTGGCGAAACCCGACAGGACTATAAAGATACCAGGCGTTTCCCCCTGGAAGCTCCCTCGTGC
GCTCTCCTGTTCCGACCCTGCCGCTTACCGGATACCTGTCCGCCTTTCTCCCTTCGGGAAGCGTGGCGCT
TTCTCATAGCTCACGCTGTAGGTATCTCAGTTCGGTGTAGGTCGTTCGCTCCAAGCTGGGCTGTGTGCAC
GAACCCCCCGTTCAGCCCGACCGCTGCGCCTTATCCGGTAACTATCGTCTTGAGTCCAACCCGGTAAGAC
ACGACTTATCGCCACTGGCAGCAGCCACTGGTAACAGGATTAGCAGAGCGAGGTATGTAGGCGGTGCTAC
AGAGTTCTTGAAGTGGTGGCCTAACTACGGCTACACTAGAAGAACAGTATTTGGTATCTGCGCTCTGCTG
AAGCCAGTTACCTTCGGAAAAAGAGTTGGTAGCTCTTGATCCGGCAAACAAACCACCGCTGGTAGCGGTG
GTTTTTTTGTTTGCAAGCAGCAGATTACGCGCAGAAAAAAAGGATCTCAAGAAGATCCTTTGATCTTTTC
TACGGGGTCTGACGCTCAGTGGAACGAAAACTCACGTTAAGGGATTTTGGTCATGAGATTATCAAAAAGG
ATCTTCACCTAGATCCTTTTAAATTAAAAATGAAGTTTTAAATCAATCTAAAGTATATATGAGTAAACTT
GGTCTGACAGTTACCAATGCTTAATCAGTGAGGCACCTATCTCAGCGATCTGTCTATTTCGTTCATCCAT
AGTTGCCTGACTCCCCGTCGTGTAGATAACTACGATACGGGAGGGCTTACCATCTGGCCCCAGTGCTGCA
ATGATACCGCGAGACCCACGCTCACCGGCTCCAGATTTATCAGCAATAAACCAGCCAGCCGGAAGGGCCG
AGCGCAGAAGTGGTCCTGCAACTTTATCCGCCTCCATCCAGTCTATTAATTGTTGCCGGGAAGCTAGAGT
AAGTAGTTCGCCAGTTAATAGTTTGCGCAACGTTGTTGCCATTGCTACAGGCATCGTGGTGTCACGCTCG
TCGTTTGGTATGGCTTCATTCAGCTCCGGTTCCCAACGATCAAGGCGAGTTACATGATCCCCCATGTTGT
GCAAAAAAGCGGTTAGCTCCTTCGGTCCTCCGATCGTTGTCAGAAGTAAGTTGGCCGCAGTGTTATCACT
CATGGTTATGGCAGCACTGCATAATTCTCTTACTGTCATGCCATCCGTAAGATGCTTTTCTGTGACTGGT
GAGTACTCAACCAAGTCATTCTGAGAATAGTGTATGCGGCGACCGAGTTGCTCTTGCCCGGCGTCAATAC
GGGATAATACCGCGCCACATAGCAGAACTTTAAAAGTGCTCATCATTGGAAAACGTTCTTCGGGGCGAAA
ACTCTCAAGGATCTTACCGCTGTTGAGATCCAGTTCGATGTAACCCACTCGTGCACCCAACTGATCTTCA
GCATCTTTTACTTTCACCAGCGTTTCTGGGTGAGCAAAAACAGGAAGGCAAAATGCCGCAAAAAAGGGAA
TAAGGGCGACACGGAAATGTTGAATACTCATACTCTTCCTTTTTCAATATTATTGAAGCATTTATCAGGG
TTATTGTCTCATGAGCGGATACATATTTGAATGTATTTAGAAAAATAAACAAATAGGGGTTCCGCGCACA
TTTCCCCGAAAAGTGCCACCTGACGTCGACGGATCGGGAGATCTCCCGATCCCCTATGGTGCACTCTCAG
TACAATCTGCTCTGATGCCGCATAGTTAAGCCAGTATCTGCTCCCTGCTTGTGTGTTGGAGGTCGCTGAG
TAGTGCGCGAGCAAAATTTAAGCTACAACAAGGCAAGGCTTGACCGACAATTGCATGAAGAATCTGCTTA
GGGTTAGGCGTTTTGCGCTGCTTCGCGATGTACGGGCCAGATATACGCGTTGACATTGATTATTGACTAG
TTATTAATAGTAATCAATTACGGGGTCATTAGTTCATAGCCCATATATGGAGTTCCGCGTTACATAACTT
ACGGTAAATGGCCCGCCTGGCTGACCGCCCAACGACCCCCGCCCATTGACGTCAATAATGACGTATGTTC
CCATAGTAACGCCAATAGGGACTTTCCATTGACGTCAATGGGTGGAGTATTTACGGTAAACTGCCCACTT
GGCAGTACATCAAGTGTATCATATGCCAAGTACGCCCCCTATTGACGTCAATGACGGTAAATGGCCCGCC
TGGCATTATGCCCAGTACATGACCTTATGGGACTTTCCTACTTGGCAGTACATCTACGTATTAGTCATCG
CTATTACCATGG
